>Addgene plasmid #208880 | CCM2_W421AD422A_eGFP | addgene full sequence | sequence record 416577 | Addgene NGS Result
TGTATGCGGCGACCGAGTTGCTCTTGCCCGGCGTCAATACGGGATAATACCGCGCCACATAGCAGAACTT
TAAAAGTGCTCATCATTGGAAAACGTTCTTCGGGGCGAAAACTCTCAAGGATCTTACCGCTGTTGAGATC
CAGTTCGATGTAACCCACTCGTGCACCCAACTGATCTTCAGCATCTTTTACTTTCACCAGCGTTTCTGGG
TGAGCAAAAACAGGAAGGCAAAATGCCGCAAAAAAGGGAATAAGGGCGACACGGAAATGTTGAATACTCA
TACTCTTCCTTTTTCAATATTATTGAAGCATTTATCAGGGTTATTGTCTCATGAGCGGATACATATTTGA
ATGTATTTAGAAAAATAAACAAATAGGGGTTCCGCGCACATTTCCCCGAAAAGTGCCACCTGACGTCGAC
GGATCGGGAGATCTCCCGATCCCCTATGGTGCACTCTCAGTACAATCTGCTCTGATGCCGCATAGTTAAG
CCAGTATCTGCTCCCTGCTTGTGTGTTGGAGGTCGCTGAGTAGTGCGCGAGCAAAATTTAAGCTACAACA
AGGCAAGGCTTGACCGACAATTGCATGAAGAATCTGCTTAGGGTTAGGCGTTTTGCGCTGCTTCGCGATG
TACGGGCCAGATATACGCGTTGACATTGATTATTGACTAGTTATTAATAGTAATCAATTACGGGGTCATT
AGTTCATAGCCCATATATGGAGTTCCGCGTTACATAACTTACGGTAAATGGCCCGCCTGGCTGACCGCCC
AACGACCCCCGCCCATTGACGTCAATAATGACGTATGTTCCCATAGTAACGCCAATAGGGACTTTCCATT
GACGTCAATGGGTGGAGTATTTACGGTAAACTGCCCACTTGGCAGTACATCAAGTGTATCATATGCCAAG
TACGCCCCCTATTGACGTCAATGACGGTAAATGGCCCGCCTGGCATTATGCCCAGTACATGACCTTATGG
GACTTTCCTACTTGGCAGTACATCTACGTATTAGTCATCGCTATTACCATGGTGATGCGGTTTTGGCAGT
ACATCAATGGGCGTGGATAGCGGTTTGACTCACGGGGATTTCCAAGTCTCCACCCCATTGACGTCAATGG
GAGTTTGTTTTGGCACCAAAATCAACGGGACTTTCCAAAATGTCGTAACAACTCCGCCCCATTGACGCAA
ATGGGCGGTAGGCGTGTACGGTGGGAGGTCTATATAAGCAGAGCTCTCTGGCTAACTAGAGAACCCACTG
CTTACTGGCTTATCGAAATTAATACGACTCACTATAGGGAGACCCAAGCTGGCTAGCGTTTAAACTTAAG
CTTGCCACCATGAGCAAGGGCGAGGAGCTGTTCACCGGGGTGGTGCCCATCCTGGTCGAGCTGGACGGCG
ACGTAAACGGCCACAAGTTCAGCGTGTCCGGCGAGGGCGAGGGCGATGCCACCTACGGCAAGCTGACCCT
GAAGTTCATCTGCACCACCGGCAAGCTGCCCGTGCCCTGGCCCACCCTCGTGACCACCCTGACCTACGGC
GTGCAGTGCTTCAGCCGCTACCCCGACCACATGAAGCAGCACGACTTCTTCAAGTCCGCCATGCCCGAAG
GCTACGTCCAGGAGCGCACCATCTTCTTCAAGGACGACGGCAACTACAAGACCCGCGCCGAGGTGAAGTT
CGAGGGCGACACCCTGGTGAACCGCATCGAGCTGAAGGGCATCGACTTCAAGGAGGACGGCAACATCCTG
GGGCACAAGCTGGAGTACAACTACAACAGCCACAACGTCTATATCATGGCCGACAAGCAGAAGAACGGCA
TCAAGGTGAACTTCAAGATCCGCCACAACATCGAGGACGGCAGCGTGCAGCTCGCCGACCACTACCAGCA
GAACACCCCCATCGGCGACGGCCCCGTGCTGCTGCCCGACAACCACTACCTGAGCACCCAGTCCGCCCTG
AGCAAAGACCCCAACGAGAAGCGCGATCACATGGTCCTGCTGGAGTTCGTGACCGCCGCCGGGATCACTC
ACGGCATGGACGAGCTGTACAAGGGTACCGAGCTCGGATCCATGGAAGAGGAAGGAAAGAAGGGCAAGAA
ACCTGGAATTGTGTCTCCATTTAAGCGGGTGTTTCTGAAAGGCGAGAAGAGCCGGGACAAGAAAGCCCAC
GAAAAAGTGACCGAGCGCCGGCCTCTGCACACCGTCGTGCTGAGCCTGCCTGAGAGAGTCGAACCTGACA
GACTGCTGTCCGATTACATCGAGAAGGAAGTGAAGTACCTGGGCCAGCTGACCTCCATCCCCGGCTACCT
GAATCCTAGCAGCAGGACCGAAATCCTGCATTTCATCGACAACGCCAAGCGGGCCCACCAGCTGCCAGGA
CACCTGACTCAGGAGCACGATGCCGTTCTGTCTCTGAGCGCCTACAACGTGAAGCTGGCCTGGCGGGACG
GCGAAGATATCATCCTGCGGGTGCCCATCCACGACATCGCCGCTGTGTCCTACGTGCGGGACGACGCCGC
CCATCTCGTGGTGCTGAAGACAGCCCAGGACCCCGGCATCAGCCCTAGCCAAAGCCTGTGCGCCGAGAGC
AGCCGGGGCCTGAGCGCCGGCAGCCTGTCCGAAAGCGCCGTGGGACCTGTGGAAGCTTGTTGCCTGGTCA
TCCTGGCAGCAGAAAGCAAGGTGGCCGCTGAGGAACTGTGCTGCCTGCTGGGACAAGTGTTCCAGGTGGT
GTACACCGAGAGCACCATCGACTTCCTGGACAGAGCCATCTTCGACGGCGCTTCTACCCCTACACACCAC
CTGAGCCTGCACTCTGATGATAGCTCCACCAAGGTGGACATCAAGGAGACATACGAGGTGGAAGCCTCTA
CATTCTGCTTCCCCGAGTCTGTGGACGTGGGCGGCGCCAGCCCCCACAGCAAGACCATCAGCGAGAGCGA
GCTGAGTGCCTCTGCCACCGAGCTGCTGCAGGACTACATGCTGACCCTGAGAACAAAGCTGTCCAGCCAG
GAGATCCAGCAGTTCGCCGCCCTCCTGCACGAGTATAGAAATGGCGCCTCTATCCACGAATTCTGCATCA
ACCTGAGACAGCTGTACGGCGATTCTAGAAAGTTCTTACTGCTGGGTCTTAGACCTTTTATCCCTGAGAA
AGACAGCCAGCACTTCGAGAACTTCCTGGAGACCATCGGCGTGAAGGATGGCAGAGGCATCATCACAGAC
AGCTTCGGCAGACACAGAAGAGCCCTGTCTACCACCAGCAGCAGCACGACCAACGGCAACAGAGCTACAG
GCTCTAGCGACGATAGAAGCGCCCCTTCTGAAGGCGACGAGGCTGCTAGAATGATCAGCGATATCAGCAG
CGACATTGAGGCCCTGGGCTGTAGCATGGACCAGGACAGTGCCTAACTCGAGTCTAGAGGGCCCGTTTAA
ACCCGCTGATCAGCCTCGACTGTGCCTTCTAGTTGCCAGCCATCTGTTGTTTGCCCCTCCCCCGTGCCTT
CCTTGACCCTGGAAGGTGCCACTCCCACTGTCCTTTCCTAATAAAATGAGGAAATTGCATCGCATTGTCT
GAGTAGGTGTCATTCTATTCTGGGGGGTGGGGTGGGGCAGGACAGCAAGGGGGAGGATTGGGAAGACAAT
AGCAGGCATGCTGGGGATGCGGTGGGCTCTATGGCTTCTGAGGCGGAAAGAACCAGCTGGGGCTCTAGGG
GGTATCCCC
[124 nt withheld, positions 3720-3843]
C
[91 nt withheld, positions 3845-3935]
A
[49 nt withheld, positions 3937-3985]
CCTTTGACGTTGGAGTCCACGTTCTTT
[37 nt withheld, positions 4013-4049]
ACCCTATCTCGGTCTATTCTTTTGATTTATAAGGGATTTTGCCGATTTCGGCCTATTGGTTAAAAAATGA
GCTGATTTAACAAAAATTTAACGCGAATTAATTCTGTGGAATGTGTGTCAGTTAGGGTGTGGAAAGTCCC
CAGGCTCCCCAGCAGGCAGAAGTATGCAAAGCATGCATCTCAATTAGTCAGCAACCAGGTGTGGAAAGTC
CCCAGGCTCCCCAGCAGGCAGAAGTATGCAAAGCATGCATCTCAATTAGTCAGCAACCATAGTCCCGCCC
CTAACTCCGCCCATCCCGCCCCTAACTCCGCCCAGTTCCGCCCATTCTCCGCCCCATGGCTGACTAATTT
TTTTTATTTATGCAGAGGCCGAGGCCGCCTCTGCCTCTGAGCTATTCCAGAAGTAGTGAGGAGGCTTTTT
TGGAGGCCTAGGCTTTTGCAAAAAGCTCCCGGGAGCTTGTATATCCATTTTCGGATCTGATCAAGAGACA
GGATGAGGATCGTTTCGCATGATTGAACAAGATGGATTGCACGCAGGTTCTCCGGCCGCTTGGGTGGAGA
GGCTATTCGGCTATGACTGGGCACAACAGACAATCGGCTGCTCTGATGCCGCCGTGTTCCGGCTGTCAGC
GCAGGGGCGCCCGGTTCTTTTTGTCAAGACCGACCTGTCCGGTGCCCTGAATGAACTGCAGGACGAGGCA
GCGCGGCTATCGTGGCTGGCCACGACGGGCGTTCCTTGCGCAGCTGTGCTCGACGTTGTCACTGAAGCGG
GAAGGGACTGGCTGCTATTGGGCGAAGTGCCGGGGCAGGATCTCCTGTCATCTCACCTTGCTCCTGCCGA
GAAAGTATCCATCATGGCTGATGCAATGCGGCGGCTGCATACGCTTGATCCGGCTACCTGCCCATTCGAC
CACCAAGCGAAACATCGCATCGAGCGAGCACGTACTCGGATGGAAGCCGGTCTTGTCGATCAGGATGATC
TGGACGAAGAGCATCAGGGGCTCGCGCCAGCCGAACTGTTCGCCAGGCTCAAGGCGCGCATGCCCGACGG
CGAGGATCTCGTCGTGACCCATGGCGATGCCTGCTTGCCGAATATCATGGTGGAAAATGGCCGCTTTTCT
GGATTCATCGACTGTGGCCGGCTGGGTGTGGCGGACCGCTATCAGGACATAGCGTTGGCTACCCGTGATA
TTGCTGAAGAGCTTGGCGGCGAATGGGCTGACCGCTTCCTCGTGCTTTACGGTATCGCCGCTCCCGATTC
GCAGCGCATCGCCTTCTATCGCCTTCTTGACGAGTTCTTCTGAGCGGGACTCTGGGGTTCGAAATGACCG
ACCAAGCGACGCCCAACCTGCCATCACGAGATTTCGATTCCACCGCCGCCTTCTATGAAAGGTTGGGCTT
CGGAATCGTTTTCCGGGACGCCGGCTGGATGATCCTCCAGCGCGGGGATCTCATGCTGGAGTTCTTCGCC
CACCCCAACTTGTTTATTGCAGCTTATAATGGTTACAAATAAAGCAATAGCATCACAAATTTCACAAATA
AAGCATTTTTTTCACTGCATTCTAGTTGTGGTTTGTCCAAACTCATCAATGTATCTTATCATGTCTGTAT
ACCGTCGACCTCTAGCTAGAGCTTGGCGTAATCATGGTCATAGCTGTTTCCTGTGTGAAATTGTTATCCG
CTCACAATTCCACACAACATACGAGCCGGAAGCATAAAGTGTAAAGCCTGGGGTGCCTAATGAGTGAGCT
AACTCACATTAATTGCGTTGCGCTCACTGCCCGCTTTCCAGTCGGGAAACCTGTCGTGCCAGCTGCATTA
ATGAATCGGCCAACGCGCGGGGAGAGGCGGTTTGCGTATTGGGCGCTCTTCCGCTTCCTCGCTCACTGAC
TCGCTGCGCTCGGTCGTTCGGCTGCGGCGAGCGGTATCAGCTCACTCAAAGGCGGTAATACGGTTATCCA
CAGAATCAGGGGATAACGCAGGAAAGAACATGTGAGCAAAAGGCCAGCAAAAGGCCAGGAACCGTAAAAA
GGCCGCGTTGCTGGCGTTTTTCCATAGGCTCCGCCCCCCTGACGAGCATCACAAAAATCGACGCTCAAGT
CAGAGGTGGCGAAACCCGACAGGACTATAAAGATACCAGGCGTTTCCCCCTGGAAGCTCCCTCGTGCGCT
CTCCTGTTCCGACCCTGCCGCTTACCGGATACCTGTCCGCCTTTCTCCCTTCGGGAAGCGTGGCGCTTTC
TCATAGCTCACGCTGTAGGTATCTCAGTTCGGTGTAGGTCGTTCGCTCCAAGCTGGGCTGTGTGCACGAA
CCCCCCGTTCAGCCCGACCGCTGCGCCTTATCCGGTAACTATCGTCTTGAGTCCAACCCGGTAAGACACG
ACTTATCGCCACTGGCAGCAGCCACTGGTAACAGGATTAGCAGAGCGAGGTATGTAGGCGGTGCTACAGA
GTTCTTGAAGTGGTGGCCTAACTACGGCTACACTAGAAGAACAGTATTTGGTATCTGCGCTCTGCTGAAG
CCAGTTACCTTCGGAAAAAGAGTTGGTAGCTCTTGATCCGGCAAACAAACCACCGCTGGTAGCGGTGGTT
TTTTTGTTTGCAAGCAGCAGATTACGCGCAGAAAAAAAGGATCTCAAGAAGATCCTTTGATCTTTTCTAC
GGGGTCTGACGCTCAGTGGAACGAAAACTCACGTTAAGGGATTTTGGTCATGAGATTATCAAAAAGGATC
TTCACCTAGATCCTTTTAAATTAAAAATGAAGTTTTAAATCAATCTAAAGTATATATGAGTAAACTTGGT
CTGACAGTTACCAATGCTTAATCAGTGAGGCACCTATCTCAGCGATCTGTCTATTTCGTTCATCCATAGT
TGCCTGACTCCCCGTCGTGTAGATAACTACGATACGGGAGGGCTTACCATCTGGCCCCAGTGCTGCAATG
ATACCGCGAGACCCACGCTCACCGGCTCCAGATTTATCAGCAATAAACCAGCCAGCCGGAAGGGCCGAGC
GCAGAAGTGGTCCTGCAACTTTATCCGCCTCCATCCAGTCTATTAATTGTTGCCGGGAAGCTAGAGTAAG
TAGTTCGCCAGTTAATAGTTTGCGCAACGTTGTTGCCATTGCTACAGGCATCGTGGTGTCACGCTCGTCG
TTTGGTATGGCTTCATTCAGCTCCGGTTCCCAACGATCAAGGCGAGTTACATGATCCCCCATGTTGTGCA
AAAAAGCGGTTAGCTCCTTCGGTCCTCCGATCGTTGTCAGAAGTAAGTTGGCCGCAGTGTTATCACTCAT
GGTTATGGCAGCACTGCATAATTCTCTTACTGTCATGCCATCCGTAAGATGCTTTTCTGTGACTGGTGAG
TACTCAACCAAGTCATTCTGAGAATAG
Features (pLannotate 1.2.2; 21 found; start..end, strand, type, name):
    282..386     -  promoter       AmpR promoter: bla
    445..497     -  misc_feature   bom (fragment): basis of mobility region from pBR322
    652..1031    +  enhancer       CMV enhancer: human cytomegalovirus immediate early enhancer
   1032..1235    +  promoter       CMV promoter: human cytomegalovirus (CMV) immediate early promoter
   1231..1264    +  LTR            5' LTR (truncated) (fragment): truncated 5' long terminal repeat (LTR) from HIV-1
   1280..1298    +  promoter       T7 promoter: promoter for bacteriophage T7 RNA polymerase
   1340..2053    +  CDS            GFP (S65T): GFP (S65T) is a basic (constitutively fluorescent) green fluorescent protein published in 1995, derived from Aequorea victoria.
   2072..3403    +  CDS            CCM2: CCM2_HUMAN - Also known as C7orf22. Experimental evidence at protein level: Swiss-Prot protein existence level 1. Component of the CCM signaling pathway which is a crucial regulator of heart and vessel formation and integrity. May act through the stabilization of endothelial cell junctions (By similarity). May function as a scaffold protein for MAP2K3-MAP3K3 signaling. Seems to play a major role in the modulation of MAP3K3-dependent p38 activation induced by hyperosmotic shock (By similarity). From Homo sapiens (Human).
   3450..3674    +  polyA_signal   bGH poly(A) signal: bovine growth hormone polyadenylation signal
   3678..3699    +  promoter       SV40 promoter (fragment): SV40 enhancer and early promoter
   3720..4148    +  rep_origin     f1 ori (sequence partly withheld): f1 bacteriophage origin of replication; arrow indicates direction of (+) strand synthesis
   4162..4491    +  promoter       SV40 promoter: SV40 enhancer and early promoter
   4558..5349    +  CDS            neo: KKA2_KLEPN - Also known as kan, nptII. Experimental evidence at protein level: Swiss-Prot protein existence level 1. Resistance to kanamycin, neomycin, paromomycin, ribostamycin, butirosin and gentamicin B. From Klebsiella pneumoniae.
   5373..5531    +  CDS            ble (fragment): BLE_KLEPN - Experimental evidence at protein level: Swiss-Prot protein existence level 1. Binding protein with a strong affinity to the bleomycin family of antibiotics. Binds to CL990; an antimitotic-antibiotic compound. From Klebsiella pneumoniae.
   5526..5647    +  polyA_signal   SV40 poly(A) signal: SV40 polyadenylation signal
   5720..5736    -  protein_bind   lac operator: The lac repressor binds to the lac operator to inhibit transcription in E. coli. This inhibition can be relieved by adding lactose or isopropyl-β-D-thiogalactopyranoside (IPTG). lac repressor encoded by lacI
   5744..5774    -  promoter       lac promoter: promoter for the E. coli lac operon
   5789..5810    -  protein_bind   CAP binding site: CAP binding activates transcription in the presence of cAMP. E. coli catabolite activator protein
   5823..5915    -  CDS            lacI (fragment): lac repressor; lacI; The lac repressor binds to the lac operator to inhibit transcription in E. coli. This inhibition can be relieved by adding lactose or isopropyl-β-D-thiogalactopyranoside (IPTG).
   6098..6686    -  rep_origin     ori: high-copy-number ColE1/pMB1/pBR322/pUC origin of replication
   6857..281     -  CDS            AmpR (across the origin): β-lactamase; bla; confers resistance to ampicillin, carbenicillin, and related antibiotics
