[The description below was written by a language model from this plasmid's Addgene catalogue record and pLannotate feature annotations shown in this document.]
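Description:
CCM2_W421AD422A_eGFP is a mammalian expression plasmid built on the pcDNA3.1(+)-N-eGFP backbone that produces human CCM2 fused at its N-terminus to eGFP, with the CCM2 coding sequence carrying the point substitutions W421A and D422A. According to the record, the gene fragment was made by commercial gene synthesis and inserted between the BamHI and XhoI sites of the backbone. In the sequenced 7,436-nt plasmid, the CMV immediate-early enhancer and promoter drive a green fluorescent protein reading frame (annotated automatically as a GFP S65T-type variant, consistent with eGFP). It is followed a short distance downstream by the CCM2 open reading frame, and the transcript is terminated by the bovine growth hormone polyadenylation signal. A T7 promoter lies between the CMV promoter and the fusion, a standard pcDNA3.1 feature that allows in vitro transcription or serves as a sequencing primer site.

The plasmid is propagated in E. coli through a high-copy ColE1/pUC-type origin with ampicillin selection from the β-lactamase gene, and an f1 origin is also present. A separate SV40 early promoter–neo–SV40 poly(A) cassette gives G418 selection in mammalian cells for stable line generation. Several small annotated fragments (a truncated HIV-1 LTR, ble, lacI and bom pieces) appear to be short backbone remnants or automated annotation matches rather than functional parts.

CCM2 is a scaffold component of the cerebral cavernous malformation (CCM) complex involved in vascular integrity and endothelial junction stability. The record does not state the functional effect of the double mutation. The associated study concerns TLNRD1 as a CCM complex component regulating endothelial barrier integrity, so the construct probably serves as a fluorescently trackable mutant for comparison with wild-type CCM2 in localisation and interaction experiments.
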