Addgene plasmid #208880: CCM2_W421AD422A_eGFP
Purpose: Express eGFP-CCM2 with the W421A and D422A mutations in mammalian cells.
Depositing lab: Guillaume Jacquemet. Depositing organization: Abo Akademi University. Publication: TLNRD1 is a CCM complex component and regulates endothelial barrier integrity. Ball NJ, Ghimire S, Follain G, Pajari AO, Wurzinger D, Vaitkeviciute M, Cowell AR, Berki B, Ivaska J, Paatero I, Goult BT, Jacquemet G. J Cell Biol. 2024 Sep 2;223(9):e202310030. doi: 10.1083/jcb.202310030. Epub 2024 Jul 16. PubMed 39013281.
Backbone
  Vector backbone: pcDNA3.1(+)-N-eGFP
  Vector type: Mammalian Expression
Growth in bacteria
  Bacterial resistance: Ampicillin, 100 μg/mL
  Growth temperature: 37°C
  Growth strain: DH5alpha
  Copy number: Unknown
Gene/Insert
  Gene/Insert name: CCM2
  Species: H. sapiens (human)
  Mutation: mutations W421A and D422A
  Entrez Gene: CCM2 (a.k.a. C7orf22, OSM, PP10187)
  Tag / fusion protein: eGFP
  Cloning method: Restriction Enzyme; 5′ cloning site BamHI (unknown if destroyed); 3′ cloning site XhoI (unknown if destroyed)
  Sequencing primers: 5′ CMV
Resource information
  A portion of this plasmid was derived from a plasmid made by: This construct was purchased from GenScript. Briefly, the gene fragments were synthesized using gene synthesis and cloned into pcDNA3.1(+)-N-eGFP using the BamHI/XhoI sites.
Terms and licenses: Academic/Nonprofit Terms; Industry Terms: Not Available to Industry
How to cite: CCM2_W421AD422A_eGFP was a gift from Guillaume Jacquemet (Addgene plasmid # 208880 ; http://n2t.net/addgene:208880 ; RRID:Addgene_208880)
